Addgene plasmid #39350: pFA6a-natMX6-Purg1
Depositing lab: Jurg Bahler. Depositing organization: Wellcome Sanger Institute. Publication: urg1: a uracil-regulatable promoter system for fission yeast with short induction and repression times. Watt S, Mata J, Lopez-Maury L, Marguerat S, Burns G, Bahler J. PLoS One. 2008 Jan 16;3(1):e1428. 10.1371/journal.pone.0001428 PubMed 18197241.
Backbone
  Vector backbone: pFA6a-natMX6-P3nmt1
  Backbone manufacturer: Addgene plasmid # 39280
  Backbone size w/o insert (bp): 2300
  Modifications to backbone: nmt1 promoter has been replaced with urg1 promoter. kanMX6 replaced with natMX6
  Vector type: Yeast genomic targeting
  Selectable markers: nourseothricin (NAT)
Growth in bacteria
  Bacterial resistance: Ampicillin, 100 μg/mL
  Growth temperature: 37°C
  Growth strain: DH5alpha
  Copy number: Unknown
Gene/Insert
  Cloning method: Restriction Enzyme; 5′ cloning site BglII (not destroyed); 3′ cloning site PacI (not destroyed)
  Sequencing primers: 5′ Sp6_primer; 3′ T7_promoter
Terms and licenses: Academic/Nonprofit Terms; Industry Terms: Not Available to Industry
How to cite: pFA6a-natMX6-Purg1 was a gift from Jurg Bahler (Addgene plasmid # 39350 ; http://n2t.net/addgene:39350 ; RRID:Addgene_39350)
