[The description below was written by a language model from this plasmid's Addgene catalogue record.]
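Description:
pFA6a-natMX6-Purg1 is a yeast genomic targeting plasmid from the pFA6a module series, intended as a template for modifying chromosomal loci rather than as a vector that replicates in yeast. It is derived from pFA6a-natMX6-P3nmt1, with two changes noted in the record: the nmt1 promoter has been replaced by the urg1 promoter, and the kanMX6 marker has been replaced by natMX6. The plasmid is propagated in E. coli under ampicillin selection. The record does not list a yeast origin of replication, which fits its role as an integration template. No feature table is provided, so the exact arrangement and sizes of the elements beyond a roughly 2.3 kb backbone are not stated.

The payload consists of two linked parts. The natMX6 cassette confers resistance to nourseothricin, which allows selection of yeast transformants. The urg1 promoter lies between retained BglII and PacI sites and, according to the associated publication title, is a uracil-regulatable promoter for fission yeast with short induction and repression times. Plasmids of this series are typically used by amplifying the marker-promoter module with primers carrying homology to a chosen locus. The product then integrates by homologous recombination immediately upstream of a target open reading frame, and nourseothricin-resistant integrants express the endogenous gene under urg1 control. This permits rapid switching of gene expression on or off with uracil, as an alternative to the nmt1 promoter of the parent construct. The NAT marker also allows the module to be combined with other drug-resistance or auxotrophic markers in the same strain. Flanking SP6 and T7 primer sites are recorded for sequencing across the insert.
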