>Addgene plasmid #39350 | pFA6a-natMX6-Purg1 | addgene partial sequence | sequence record 51104 | SP6 5'-ATTTAGGTGACACTATAG-3'
ACGCTGCAGGTCGACGGATCCCCGGGTTAATTAACCTTTGTTCAGTGGCAAGCATATTGAATTAGTTCTA
ATTTAGTAATTGAAGAAAACGGATAAGTAAAACAACAAGAAAAATGACAAACGAATGTTCAATGGGTAGA
AAGAAATTCGTTTCACAAAATTAGCCTTTAAACAAAGTGAATTGAGTAAGGCAGCTAAAGTAATGAATGA
AACCTTTGCAATTGATGTTGAACCGTATGGATTTCCTCCCTTATTTATAGCCTTCCAGATACTATCAATG
AAAGCGCTAGCTCGCATGATACCAGATACCACGCGGACTTGCCGCGGGCACTTCCTCGTCAGCGAACCGA
AAACAATACCTTGTTTACATCGTTGCGCCTTCTTAGACCTTACGAAGTCGCGGGGAAGGGTCGTGCACGC
ATGTTCTCGAGCGGCGCTACCGCGGGCAATAGCCGACGCAAGTCATTGTTTAGAAGAAAAAAAATTTTTT
TGTAATGTAAACAATTGGAATTGGTTGATGTCAGTAAGCAAATATTCCCATTTACAGGAAAAGAATAGAA
CATCATTCTTACAAGTATTCAAAGAACGATCGAAAAGATGGTTTCTATTTCCACGGCTTTGTATTTATAC
AATTCGTAATAGTCAGTAGTGAAGGCGTTTGCCACACATTCTAGTTCGAAATTCTTTTTTACGTAGGATA
TAAAAATAATAATCCGTGTCACGCTAATCGAGATCTGTTTAGCTTGCCTCGTCCCCGCCGGGTCACCCGG
CCAGCGACATGGAGGCCCAGAATACCCTCCTTGACAGTCTTGACGTGCGCAGCTCAGGGGCATGATGTGA
CTGTCGCCCGTACATTTAGCC
