>Addgene plasmid #39350 | pFA6a-natMX6-Purg1 | addgene partial sequence | sequence record 51579 | T7 5'-TAATACGACTCACTATAGGG-3'
GGATCTGATATCATCGATGAATTCGAGCTCGTTTAAACTGGATGGCGGCGTTAGTATCGAATCGACAGCA
GTATAGCGACCAGCATTCACATACGATTGACGCATGATATTACTTTCTGCGCACTTAACTTCGCATCTGG
GCAGATGATGTCGAGGCGAAAAAAAATATAAATCACGCTAACATTTGATTAAAATAGAACAACTACAATA
TAAAAAAACTATACAAATGACAAGTTCTTGAAAACAAGAATCTTTTTATTGTCAGTACTGATTAGGGGCA
GGGCATGCTCATGTAGAGCGCCTGCTCGCCGTCCGAGGCGGTGCCGTCGTACAGGGCGGTGTCCAGGCCG
CAGAGGGTGAACCCCATCCGCCGGTACGCGTGGATCGCCGGTGCGTTGACGTTGGTGACCTCCAGCCAGA
GGTGCCCGGCACCCCGCTCGCGGGCGAACTCCGTCGCGAGCCCCATCAACGCGCGCCCGACCCCGTGCCC
CCGGTGCTCCGGGGCGACCTCGATGTCCTCGACGGTCAGCCGGCGGTTCCAGCCGGAGTACGAGACGACC
ACGAAGCCCGCCAGGTCGCCGTCGTCCCCGTACGCGACGAACGTCCGAGAGTCCGGGTCGCCGTCCTCCC
CGTCGTCCGATTCGTCGTCCGATTCGTCGTCGGGGAACACCTTGGTCAGGGGCGGGTCCACCGGCACCTC
CCGCAGGGTGAAGCCGTCCCCGGTGGCGGTGACGCGGAAGACGGTGTCGGTGGTGAAGGACCCATCCAGT
GCCTCGATGGCCTCGGCGTCCCCCGGGACACTGGTGCGGTACCGGTAAGCCGTGTCGTCAAGAGTGGTAC
CCATGGTTGTTTATGTTCGGATGTGATGTGAGAACTGTATCCTAGCAAGATTTAAAAAGGAAGTATATGA
AAGAAGAACCTCAGTGGCAAATCCTAACCTTTTATATTTCTCTACAGGGGCGCGGCGTGGGGACAATTCA
ACGCGTCTGT
